>Addgene plasmid #116406 | pHAGE-GNAS-T225P | addgene full sequence | sequence record 252154 | Addgene NGS Result
GGCTCCGGTGCCCGTCAGTGGGCAGAGCGCACATCGCCCACAGTCCCCGAGAAGTTGGGGGGAGGGGTCG
GCAATTGAACCGGTGCCTAGAGAAGGTGGCGCGGGGTAAACTGGGAAAGTGATGTCGTGTACTGGCTCCG
CCTTTTTCCCGAGGGTGGGGGAGAACCGTATATAAGTGCAGTAGTCGCCGTGAACGTTCTTTTTCGCAAC
GGGTTTGCCGCCAGAACACAGGTAAGTGCCGTGTGTGGTTCCCGCGGGCCTGGCCTCTTTACGGGTTATG
GCCCTTGCGTGCCTTGAATTACTTCCACCTGGCTGCAGTACGTGATTCTTGATCCCGAGCTTCGGGTTGG
AAGTGGGTGGGAGAGTTCGAGGCCTTGCGCTTAAGGAGCCCCTTCGCCTCGTGCTTGAGTTGAGGCCTGG
CCTGGGCGCTGGGGCCGCCGCGTGCGAATCTGGTGGCACCTTCGCGCCTGTCTCGCTGCTTTCGATAAGT
CTCTAGCCATTTAAAATTTTTGATGACCTGCTGCGACGCTTTTTTTCTGGCAAGATAGTCTTGTAAATGC
GGGCCAAGATCTGCACACTGGTATTTCGGTTTTTGGGGCCGCGGGCGGCGACGGGGCCCGTGCGTCCCAG
CGCACATGTTCGGCGAGGCGGGGCCTGCGAGCGCGGCCACCGAGAATCGGACGGGGGTAGTCTCAAGCTG
GCCGGCCTGCTCTGGTGCCTGGCCTCGCGCCGCCGTGTATCGCCCCGCCCTGGGCGGCAAGGCTGGCCCG
GTCGGCACCAGTTGCGTGAGCGGAAAGATGGCCGCTTCCCGGCCCTGCTGCAGGGAGCTCAAAATGGAGG
ACGCGGCGCTCGGGAGAGCGGGCGGGTGAGTCACCCACACAAAGGAAAAGGGCCTTTCCGTCCTCAGCCG
TCGCTTCATGTGACTCCACGGAGTACCGGGCGCCGTCCAGGCACCTCGATTAGTTCTCGAGCTTTTGGAG
TACGTCGTCTTTAGGTTGGGGGGAGGGGTTTTATGCGATGGAGTTTCCCCACACTGAGTGGGTGGAGACT
GAAGTTAGGCCAGCTTGGCACTTGATGTAATTCTCCTTGGAATTTGCCCTTTTTGAGTTTGGATCTTGGT
TCATTCTCAAGCCTCAGACAGTGGTTCAAAGTTTTTTTCTTCCATTTCAGGTGTCGTGAAGCGGCCCTGC
AGATATCAACAAGTTTGTACAAAAAAGCAGGCACCATGGATCGGAGGTCCCGGGCTCAGCAGTGGCGCCG
AGCTCGCCATAATTACAACGACCTGTGCCCGCCCATAGGCCGCCGGGCAGCCACCGCGCTCCTCTGGCTC
TCCTGCTCCATCGCGCTCCTCCGCGCCCTTGCCACCTCCAACGCCCGTGCCCAGCAGCGCGCGGCTGCCC
AACAGCGCCGGAGCTTCCTTAACGCCCACCACCGCTCCGGCGCCCAGGTATTCCCTGAGTCCCCCGAATC
GGAATCTGACCACGAGCACGAGGAGGCAGACCTTGAGCTGTCCCTCCCCGAGTGCCTAGAGTACGAGGAA
GAGTTCGACTACGAGACCGAGAGCGAGACCGAGTCCGAAATCGAGTCCGAGACCGACTTCGAGACCGAGC
CTGAGACCGCCCCCACCACTGAGCCCGAGACCGAGCCTGAAGACGATCGCGGCCCGGTGGTGCCCAAGCA
CTCCACCTTCGGCCAGTCCCTCACCCAGCGTCTGCACGCTCTCAAGTTGCGAAGCCCCGACGCCTCCCCA
AGTCGCGCGCCGCCCAGCACTCAGGAGCCCCAGAGCCCCAGGGAAGGGGAGGAGCTCAAGCCCGAGGACA
AAGATCCAAGGGACCCCGAAGAGTCGAAGGAGCCCAAGGAGGAGAAGCAGCGGCGTCGCTGCAAGCCAAA
GAAGCCCCCCCGCCGTGACGCGTCCCCGGAGTCCCCTTCCAAAAAGGGACCCATCCCCATCCGGCGTCAC
TAGAACCCAGCTTTCTTGTACAAAGTGGTGATATCCAATTAACCCTCACTAAAGGTGTTAAATGTATGTA
GTAATTGAGCCCTATAGTGAGTCGTATTACCACCCAACTTTTCTATACAAAGTGGTTGATATCCAGCACA
GTGGCGGCCGCTCGAGTCTAGAGGGCCCGCGGTTCGAAGGTAAGCCTATCCCTAACCCTCTCCTCGGTCT
CGATTCTACGCGTACCGGTTAGTAATGAGATCCCTCCCCCCCCCCTAACGTTACTGGCCGAAGCCGCTTG
GAATAAGGCCGGTGTGCGTTTGTCTATATGTTATTTTCCACCATATTGCCGTCTTTTGGCAATGTGAGGG
CCCGGAAACCTGGCCCTGTCTTCTTGACGAGCATTCCTAGGGGTCTTTCCCCTCTCGCCAAAGGAATGCA
AGGTCTGTTGAATGTCGTGAAGGAAGCAGTTCCTCTGGAAGCTTCTTGAAGACAAACAACGTCTGTAGCG
ACCCTTTGCAGGCAGCGGAACCCCCCACCTGGCGACAGGTGCCTCTGCGGCCAAAAGCCACGTGTATAAG
ATACACCTGCAAAGGCGGCACAACCCCAGTGCCACGTTGTGAGTTGGATAGTTGTGGAAAGAGTCAAATG
GCTCTCCTCAAGCGTATTCAACAAGGGGCTGAAGGATGCCCAGAAGGTACCCCATTGTATGGGATCTGAT
CTGGGGCCTCGGTGCACATGCTTTACATGTGTTTAGTCGAGGTTAAAAAAACGTCTAGGCCCCCCGAACC
ACGGGGACGTGGTTTTCCTTTGAAAAACACGATGATAATATGGCCACACATATGACCGAGTACAAGCCCA
CGGTGCGCCTCGCCACCCGCGACGACGTCCCCAGGGCCGTACGCACCCTCGCCGCCGCGTTCGCCGACTA
CCCCGCCACGCGCCACACCGTCGATCCGGACCGCCACATCGAGCGGGTCACCGAGCTGCAAGAACTCTTC
CTCACGCGCGTCGGGCTCGACATCGGCAAGGTGTGGGTCGCGGACGACGGCGCCGCGGTGGCGGTCTGGA
CCACGCCGGAGAGCGTCGAAGCGGGGGCGGTGTTCGCCGAGATCGGCCCGCGCATGGCCGAGTTGAGCGG
TTCCCGGCTGGCCGCGCAGCAACAGATGGAAGGCCTCCTGGCGCCGCACCGGCCCAAGGAGCCCGCGTGG
TTCCTGGCCACCGTCGGCGTCTCGCCCGACCACCAGGGCAAGGGTCTGGGCAGCGCCGTCGTGCTCCCCG
GAGTGGAGGCGGCCGAGCGCGCCGGGGTGCCCGCCTTCCTGGAGACCTCCGCGCCCCGCAACCTCCCCTT
CTACGAGCGGCTCGGCTTCACCGTCACCGCCGACGTCGAGGTGCCCGAAGGACCGCGCACCTGGTGCATG
ACCCGCAAGCCCGGTGCCTAAATCGATAGATCCTAATCAACCTCTGGATTACAAAATTTGTGAAAGATTG
ACTGGTATTCTTAACTATGTTGCTCCTTTTACGCTATGTGGATACGCTGCTTTAATGCCTTTGTATCATG
CTATTGCTTCCCGTATGGCTTTCATTTTCTCCTCCTTGTATAAATCCTGGTTGCTGTCTCTTTATGAGGA
GTTGTGGCCCGTTGTCAGGCAACGTGGCGTGGTGTGCACTGTGTTTGCTGACGCAACCCCCACTGGTTGG
GGCATTGCCACCACCTGTCAGCTCCTTTCCGGGACTTTCGCTTTCCCCCTCCCTATTGCCACGGCGGAAC
TCATCGCCGCCTGCCTTGCCCGCTGCTGGACAGGGGCTCGGCTGTTGGGCACTGACAATTCCGTGGTGTT
GTCGGGGAAATCATCGTCCTTTCCTTGGCTGCTCGCCTGTGTTGCCACCTGGATTCTGCGCGGGACGTCC
TTCTGCTACGTCCCTTCGGCCCTCAATCCAGCGGACCTTCCTTCCCGCGGCCTGCTGCCGGCTCTGCGGC
CTCTTCCGCGTCTTCGCCTTCGCCCTCAGACGAGTCGGATCTCCCTTTGGGCCGCCTCCCCGCCTGAGAT
CCTTTAAGACCAATGACTTACAAGGCAGCTGTAGATCTTAGCCACTTTTTAAAAGAAAAGGGGGGACTGG
AAGGGCTAATTCACTCCCAACGAAGACAAGATCTGCTTTTTGCTTGTACTGGGTCTCTCTGGTTAGACCA
GATCTGAGCCTGGGAGCTCTCTGGCTAACTAGGGAACCCACTGCTTAAGCCTCAATAAAGCTTGCCTTGA
GTGCTTCAAGTAGTGTGTGCCCGTCTGTTGTGTGACTCTGGTAACTAGAGATCCCTCAGACCCTTTTAGT
CAGTGTGGAAAATCTCTAGCAGTAGTAGTTCATGTCATCTTATTATTCAGTATTTATAACTTGCAAAGAA
ATGAATATCAGAGAGTGAGAGGCCCGGGTTAATTAAGGAAAGGGCTAGATCATTCTTGAAGACGAAAGGG
CCTCGTGATACGCCTATTTTTATAGGTTAATGTCATGATAATAATGGTTTCTTAGACGTCAGGTGGCACT
TTTCGGGGAAATGTGCGCGGAACCCCTATTTGTTTATTTTTCTAAATACATTCAAATATGTATCCGCTCA
TGAGACAATAACCCTGATAAATGCTTCAATAATATTGAAAAAGGAAGAGTATGAGTATTCAACATTTCCG
TGTCGCCCTTATTCCCTTTTTTGCGGCATTTTGCCTTCCTGTTTTTGCTCACCCAGAAACGCTGGTGAAA
GTAAAAGATGCTGAAGATCAGTTGGGTGCACGAGTGGGTTACATCGAACTGGATCTCAACAGCGGTAAGA
TCCTTGAGAGTTTTCGCCCCGAAGAACGTTTTCCAATGATGAGCACTTTTAAAGTTCTGCTATGTGGCGC
GGTATTATCCCGTGTTGACGCCGGGCAAGAGCAACTCGGTCGCCGCATACACTATTCTCAGAATGACTTG
GTTGAGTACTCACCAGTCACAGAAAAGCATCTTACGGATGGCATGACAGTAAGAGAATTATGCAGTGCTG
CCATAACCATGAGTGATAACACTGCGGCCAACTTACTTCTGACAACGATCGGAGGACCGAAGGAGCTAAC
CGCTTTTTTGCACAACATGGGGGATCATGTAACTCGCCTTGATCGTTGGGAACCGGAGCTGAATGAAGCC
ATACCAAACGACGAGCGTGACACCACGATGCCTGTAGCAATGGCAACAACGTTGCGCAAACTATTAACTG
GCGAACTACTTACTCTAGCTTCCCGGCAACAATTAATAGACTGGATGGAGGCGGATAAAGTTGCAGGACC
ACTTCTGCGCTCGGCCCTTCCGGCTGGCTGGTTTATTGCTGATAAATCTGGAGCCGGTGAGCGTGGGTCT
CGCGGTATCATTGCAGCACTGGGGCCAGATGGTAAGCCCTCCCGTATCGTAGTTATCTACACGACGGGGA
GTCAGGCAACTATGGATGAACGAAATAGACAGATCGCTGAGATAGGTGCCTCACTGATTAAGCATTGGTA
ACTGTCAGACCAAGTTTACTCATATATACTTTAGATTGATTTAAAACTTCATTTTTAATTTAAAAGGATC
TAGGTGAAGATCCTTTTTGATAATCTCATGACCAAAATCCCTTAACGTGAGTTTTCGTTCCACTGAGCGT
CAGACCCCGTAGAAAAGATCAAAGGATCTTCTTGAGATCCTTTTTTTCTGCGCGTAATCTGCTGCTTGCA
AACAAAAAAACCACCGCTACCAGCGGTGGTTTGTTTGCCGGATCAAGAGCTACCAACTCTTTTTCCGAAG
GTAACTGGCTTCAGCAGAGCGCAGATACCAAATACTGTTCTTCTAGTGTAGCCGTAGTTAGGCCACCACT
TCAAGAACTCTGTAGCACCGCCTACATACCTCGCTCTGCTAATCCTGTTACCAGTGGCTGCTGCCAGTGG
CGATAAGTCGTGTCTTACCGGGTTGGACTCAAGACGATAGTTACCGGATAAGGCGCAGCGGTCGGGCTGA
ACGGGGGGTTCGTGCACACAGCCCAGCTTGGAGCGAACGACCTACACCGAACTGAGATACCTACAGCGTG
AGCTATGAGAAAGCGCCACGCTTCCCGAAGGGAGAAAGGCGGACAGGTATCCGGTAAGCGGCAGGGTCGG
AACAGGAGAGCGCACGAGGGAGCTTCCAGGGGGAAACGCCTGGTATCTTTATAGTCCTGTCGGGTTTCGC
CACCTCTGACTTGAGCGTCGATTTTTGTGATGCTCGTCAGGGGGGCGGAGCCTATGGAAAAACGCCAGCA
ACGCGGCCTTTTTACGGTTCCTGGCCTTTTGCTGGCCTTTTGCTCACATGTTCTTTCCTGCGTTATCCCC
TGATTCTGTGGATAACCGTATTACCGCCTTTGAGTGAGCTGATACCGCTCGCCGCAGCCGAACGACCGAG
CGCAGCGAGTCAGTGAGCGAGGAAGCGGAAGAGCGCCCAATACGCAAACCGCCTCTCCCCGCGCGTTGGC
CGATTCATTAATGCAGCAAGCTCATGGCTGACTAATTTTTTTTATTTATGCAGAGGCCGAGGCCGCCTCG
GCCTCTGAGCTATTCCAGAAGTAGTGAGGAGGCTTTTTTGGAGGCCTAGGCTTTTGCAAAAAGCTCCCCG
TGGCACGACAGGTTTCCCGACTGGAAAGCGGGCAGTGAGCGCAACGCAATTAATGTGAGTTAGCTCACTC
ATTAGGCACCCCAGGCTTTACACTTTATGCTTCCGGCTCGTATGTTGTGTGGAATTGTGAGCGGATAACA
ATTTCACACAGGAAACAGCTATGACATGATTACGAATTTCACAAATAAAGCATTTTTTTCACTGCATTCT
AGTTGTGGTTTGTCCAAACTCATCAATGTATCTTATCATGTCTGGATCAACTGGATAACTCAAGCTAACC
AAAATCATCCCAAACTTCCCACCCCATACCCTATTACCACTGCCAATTACCTGTGGTTTCATTTACTCTA
AACCTGTGATTCCTCTGAATTATTTTCATTTTAAAGAAATTGTATTTGTTAAATATGTACTACAAACTTA
GTAGTTGGAAGGGCTAATTCACTCCCAAAGAAGACAAGATATCCTTGATCTGTGGATCTACCACACACAA
GGCTACTTCCCTGATTAGCAGAACTACACACCAGGGCCAGGGGTCAGATATCCACTGACCTTTGGATGGT
GCTACAAGCTAGTACCAGTTGAGCCAGATAAGGTAGAAGAGGCCAATAAAGGAGAGAACACCAGCTTGTT
ACACCCTGTGAGCCTGCATGGGATGGATGACCCGGAGAGAGAAGTGTTAGAGTGGAGGTTTGACAGCCGC
CTAGCATTTCATCACGTGGCCCGAGAGCTGCATCCGGAGTACTTCAAGAACTGCTGATATCGAGCTTGCT
ACAAGGGACTTTCCGCTGGGGACTTTCCAGGGAGGCGTGGCCTGGGCGGGACTGGGGAGTGGCGAGCCCT
CAGATCCTGCATATAAGCAGCTGCTTTTTGCCTGTACTGGGTCTCTCTGGTTAGACCAGATCTGAGCCTG
GGAGCTCTCTGGCTAACTAGGGAACCCACTGCTTAAGCCTCAATAAAGCTTGCCTTGAGTGCTTCAAGTA
GTGTGTGCCCGTCTGTTGTGTGACTCTGGTAACTAGAGATCCCTCAGACCCTTTTAGTCAGTGTGGAAAA
TCTCTAGCAGTGGCGCCCGAACAGGGACTTGAAAGCGAAAGGGAAACCAGAGGAGCTCTCTCGACGCAGG
ACTCGGCTTGCTGAAGCGCGCACGGCAAGAGGCGAGGGGCGGCGACTGGTGAGTACGCCAAAAATTTTGA
CTAGCGGAGGCTAGAAGGAGAGAGATGGGTGCGAGAGCGTCAGTATTAAGCGGGGGAGAATTAGATCGCG
ATGGGAAAAAATTCGGTTAAGGCCAGGGGGAAAGAAAAAATATAAATTAAAACATATAGTATGGGCAAGC
AGGGAGCTAGAACGATTCGCAGTTAATCCTGGCCTGTTAGAAACATCAGAAGGCTGTAGACAAATACTGG
GACAGCTACAACCATCCCTTCAGACAGGATCAGAAGAACTTAGATCATTATATAATACAGTAGCAACCCT
CTATTGTGTGCATCAAAGGATAGAGATAAAAGACACCAAGGAAGCTTTAGACAAGATAGAGGAAGAGCAA
AACAAAAGTAAGACCACCGCACAGCAAGCGGCCGGCCGCTGATCTTCAGACCTGGAGGAGGAGATATGAG
GGACAATTGGAGAAGTGAATTATATAAATATAAAGTAGTAAAAATTGAACCATTAGGAGTAGCACCCACC
AAGGCAAAGAGAAGAGTGGTGCAGAGAGAAAAAAGAGCAGTGGGAATAGGAGCTTTGTTCCTTGGGTTCT
TGGGAGCAGCAGGAAGCACTATGGGCGCAGCGTCAATGACGCTGACGGTACAGGCCAGACAATTATTGTC
TGGTATAGTGCAGCAGCAGAACAATTTGCTGAGGGCTATTGAGGCGCAACAGCATCTGTTGCAACTCACA
GTCTGGGGCATCAAGCAGCTCCAGGCAAGAATCCTGGCTGTGGAAAGATACCTAAAGGATCAACAGCTCC
TGGGGATTTGGGGTTGCTCTGGAAAACTCATTTGCACCACTGCTGTGCCTTGGAATGCTAGTTGGAGTAA
TAAATCTCTGGAACAGATTTGGAATCACACGACCTGGATGGAGTGGGACAGAGAAATTAACAATTACACA
AGCTTAATACACTCCTTAATTGAAGAATCGCAAAACCAGCAAGAAAAGAATGAACAAGAATTATTGGAAT
TAGATAAATGGGCAAGTTTGTGGAATTGGTTTAACATAACAAATTGGCTGTGGTATATAAAATTATTCAT
AATGATAGTAGGAGGCTTGGTAGGTTTAAGAATAGTTTTTGCTGTACTTTCTATAGTGAATAGAGTTAGG
CAGGGATATTCACCATTATCGTTTCAGACCCACCTCCCAACCCCGAGGGGACCCGACAGGCCCGAAGGAA
TAGAAGAAGAAGGTGGAGAGAGAGACAGAGACAGATCCATTCGATTAGTGAACGGATCTCGACGGTATCG
CCGAATTCACAAATGGCAGTATTCATCCACAATTTTAAAAGAAAAGGGGGGATTGGGGGGTACAGTGCAG
GGGAAAGAATAGTAGACATAATAGCAACAGACATACAAACTAAAGAATTACAAAAACAAATTACAAAAAT
TCAAAATTTTCGGGTTTATTACAGGGACAGCAGAGATCCAGTTTGGACTAGTCGTGA
Features (pLannotate 1.2.2; 30 found; start..end, strand, type, name):
      1..1179    +  promoter       EF-1α promoter: strong constitutive promoter for human elongation factor EF-1α
   1200..1220    +  protein_bind   attB1: mutant version of attB; core recombination site for the Gateway® BP reaction BP Clonase™
   1226..1960    +  CDS            GNAS: GNAS3_HUMAN - Also known as GNAS1 Experimental evidence at transcript level: Swiss-Prot protein existence level 2. From Homo sapiens (Human).
   1965..1989    -  protein_bind   attB2: mutant version of attB; recombination site for the Gateway® BP reaction BP Clonase™
   1997..2015    +  promoter       T3 promoter: promoter for bacteriophage T3 RNA polymerase
   2041..2059    -  promoter       T7 promoter: promoter for bacteriophage T7 RNA polymerase
   2065..2083    -  protein_bind   attB4 (fragment): mutant version of attB; core recombination site for the Gateway® BP reaction BP Clonase™
   2139..2180    +  CDS            V5 tag: epitope tag from simian virus 5
   2306..2768    +  misc_feature   IRES: internal ribosome entry site (IRES) of the encephalomyocarditis virus (EMCV)
   2782..3379    +  CDS            PuroR (fragment): puromycin N-acetyltransferase; pac from Streptomyces; confers resistance to puromycin
   3395..3983    +  misc_feature   WPRE: woodchuck hepatitis virus posttranscriptional regulatory element
   3991..4056    +  CDS            nef (fragment): NEF_HV1Z2 - Experimental evidence at protein level: Swiss-Prot protein existence level 1. Extracellular Nef protein targets CD4(+) T-lymphocytes for apoptosis by interacting with CXCR4 surface receptors. From Human immunodeficiency virus type 1 group M subtype D (isolate Z2/CDC-Z34) (HIV-1).
   4058..4291    +  LTR            3' LTR (ΔU3): self-inactivating 3' long terminal repeat (LTR) from HIV-1
   4496..4600    +  promoter       AmpR promoter: bla
   4601..5461    +  CDS            AmpR: β-lactamase; bla; confers resistance to ampicillin, carbenicillin, and related antibiotics
   5632..6220    +  rep_origin     ori: high-copy-number ColE1/pMB1/pBR322/pUC origin of replication
   6403..6457    +  CDS            lacI (fragment): lac repressor; lacI; The lac repressor binds to the lac operator to inhibit transcription in E. coli. This inhibition can be relieved by adding lactose or isopropyl-β-D-thiogalactopyranoside (IPTG).
   6463..6556    +  rep_origin     SV40 ori (fragment): SV40 origin of replication
   6581..6618    +  CDS            lacI (fragment): lac repressor; lacI; The lac repressor binds to the lac operator to inhibit transcription in E. coli. This inhibition can be relieved by adding lactose or isopropyl-β-D-thiogalactopyranoside (IPTG).
   6631..6652    +  protein_bind   CAP binding site: CAP binding activates transcription in the presence of cAMP. E. coli catabolite activator protein
   6667..6697    +  promoter       lac promoter: promoter for the E. coli lac operon
   6705..6721    +  protein_bind   lac operator: The lac repressor binds to the lac operator to inhibit transcription in E. coli. This inhibition can be relieved by adding lactose or isopropyl-β-D-thiogalactopyranoside (IPTG). lac repressor encoded by lacI
   6755..6838    +  polyA_signal   SV40 poly(A) signal (fragment): SV40 polyadenylation signal
   7005..7334    +  CDS            nef (fragment): NEF_HV1BR - Experimental evidence at protein level: Swiss-Prot protein existence level 1. Extracellular Nef protein targets CD4(+) T-lymphocytes for apoptosis by interacting with CXCR4 surface receptors (PubMed:14990729). From Human immunodeficiency virus type 1 group M subtype B (isolate BRU/LAI) (HIV-1).
   7382..7639    +  LTR            5' LTR (truncated): truncated 5' long terminal repeat (LTR) from HIV-1
   7686..7811    +  misc_feature   HIV-1 Ψ: packaging signal of human immunodeficiency virus type 1
   7795..8133    +  CDS            HIV-1 gag (fragment): gag protein from human immunodeficiency virus 1; gag
   8308..8541    +  misc_feature   RRE: The Rev response element (RRE) of HIV-1 allows for Rev-dependent mRNA export from the nucleus to the cytoplasm.
   8918..9018    +  CDS            Rev (fragment): human immunodeficiency virus 1 (HIV-1) Rev protein; rev; enhances nuclear export of unspliced and incompletely spliced viral mRNAs
   9063..9180    +  misc_feature   cPPT/CTS: central polypurine tract and central termination sequence of HIV-1
