[The description below was written by a language model from this plasmid's Addgene catalogue record and pLannotate feature annotations shown in this document.]
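Description:
pHAGE-GNAS-T225P is an HIV-1-derived lentiviral expression plasmid built on the pHAGE backbone, carrying a human GNAS open reading frame with the T225P substitution. It is maintained in E. coli through a high-copy ColE1/pUC-type origin and an ampicillin resistance gene (β-lactamase). The viral elements comprise a truncated 5' LTR, the Ψ packaging signal with an adjoining gag fragment, the Rev response element for Rev-dependent nuclear export of the genomic RNA, a cPPT/CTS, and a self-inactivating ΔU3 3' LTR. Together these allow the region between the LTRs to be packaged into particles when helper functions are supplied in trans, and then integrated into target cells with the viral LTR promoter activity disabled.

Within the transfer cassette, the constitutive human EF-1α promoter drives the GNAS insert, which was introduced by Gateway recombination and is flanked by attB1 and attB2 sites. The annotated coding region spans about 735 nt and was matched by the annotation tool to a GNAS3-type product of this complex locus, so the record does not clearly establish which GNAS isoform the T225P numbering refers to. A V5 epitope tag sequence lies downstream of attB2, but the table does not show whether it is read in frame with the insert. An EMCV IRES followed by a puromycin N-acetyltransferase gene allows puromycin selection of transduced cells from the same transcript, and a WPRE enhances expression. The plasmid belongs to a collection made to functionally annotate somatic cancer mutations, and it serves for stable expression of this GNAS variant in mammalian cells.
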