Addgene plasmid #116406: pHAGE-GNAS-T225P
Purpose: Lentiviral expression of GNAS T225P
Depositing lab: Gordon Mills & Kenneth Scott. Depositing organization: Baylor College of Medicine. Publication: Systematic Functional Annotation of Somatic Mutations in Cancer. Ng PK, Li J, Jeong KJ, Shao S, Chen H, Tsang YH, Sengupta S, Wang Z, Bhavana VH, Tran R, Soewito S, Minussi DC, Moreno D, Kong K, Dogruluk T, Lu H, Gao J, Tokheim C, Zhou DC, Johnson AM, Zeng J, Ip CKM, Ju Z, Wester M, Yu S, Li Y, Vellano CP, Schultz N, Karchin R, Ding L, Lu Y, Cheung LWT, Chen K, Shaw KR, Meric-Bernstam F, Scott KL, Yi S, Sahni N, Liang H, Mills GB. Cancer Cell. 2018 Mar 12;33(3):450-462.e10. doi: 10.1016/j.ccell.2018.01.021. PubMed 29533785.
Backbone
  Vector backbone: pHAGE
  Vector type: Lentiviral
Growth in bacteria
  Bacterial resistance: Ampicillin, 100 μg/mL
  Growth temperature: 37°C
  Growth strain: Stbl3
  Copy number: High Copy
Gene/Insert
  Gene/Insert name: GNAS
  Species: H. sapiens (human)
  Mutation: T225P
  Entrez Gene: GNAS (a.k.a. AHO, AIMAH1, C20orf45, GNAS1, GPSA, GSA, GSP, NESP, PITA3, POH, SCG6, SgVI)
  Cloning method: Gateway Cloning
Terms and licenses: Academic/Nonprofit Terms; Industry Terms: Not Available to Industry
How to cite: pHAGE-GNAS-T225P was a gift from Gordon Mills & Kenneth Scott (Addgene plasmid # 116406 ; http://n2t.net/addgene:116406 ; RRID:Addgene_116406)
