>Addgene plasmid #116406 | pHAGE-GNAS-T225P | depositor partial sequence | sequence record 219280 | insert
ATGGATCGGAGGTCCCGGGCTCAGCAGTGGCGCCGAGCTCGCCATAATTACAACGACCTGTGCCCGCCCA
TAGGCCGCCGGGCAGCCACCGCGCTCCTCTGGCTCTCCTGCTCCATCGCGCTCCTCCGCGCCCTTGCCAC
CTCCAACGCCCGTGCCCAGCAGCGCGCGGCTGCCCAACAGCGCCGGAGCTTCCTTAACGCCCACCACCGC
TCCGGCGCCCAGGTATTCCCTGAGTCCCCCGAATCGGAATCTGACCACGAGCACGAGGAGGCAGACCTTG
AGCTGTCCCTCCCCGAGTGCCTAGAGTACGAGGAAGAGTTCGACTACGAGACCGAGAGCGAGACCGAGTC
CGAAATCGAGTCCGAGACCGACTTCGAGACCGAGCCTGAGACCGCCCCCACCACTGAGCCCGAGACCGAG
CCTGAAGACGATCGCGGCCCGGTGGTGCCCAAGCACTCCACCTTCGGCCAGTCCCTCACCCAGCGTCTGC
ACGCTCTCAAGTTGCGAAGCCCCGACGCCTCCCCAAGTCGCGCGCCGCCCAGCACTCAGGAGCCCCAGAG
CCCCAGGGAAGGGGAGGAGCTCAAGCCCGAGGACAAAGATCCAAGGGACCCCGAAGAGTCGAAGGAGCCC
AAGGAGGAGAAGCAGCGGCGTCGCTGCAAGCCAAAGAAGCCCCCCCGCCGTGACGCGTCCCCGGAGTCCC
CTTCCAAAAAGGGACCCATCCCCATCCGGCGTCACTAA
